>Addgene plasmid #91519 | pHH0103_MPP4-1/1-IS3/3 | addgene full sequence | sequence record 192424 | Addgene NGS Result
AACCTATAAAAATAGGCGTATCACGAGGCCCTTTCGTCTTCAAGAATTCCCGACACCATCGAATGGTGCA
AAACCTTTCGCGGTATGGCATGATAGCGCCCGGAAGAGAGTCAATTCAGGGTGGTGAATGTGAAACCAGT
AACGTTATACGATGTCGCAGAGTATGCCGGTGTCTCTTATCAGACCGTTTCCCGCGTGGTGAACCAGGCC
AGCCACGTTTCTGCGAAAACGCGGGAAAAAGTGGAAGCGGCGATGGCGGAGCTGAATTACATTCCCAACC
GCGTGGCACAACAACTGGCGGGCAAACAGTCGTTGCTGATTGGCGTTGCCACCTCCAGTCTGGCCCTGCA
CGCGCCGTCGCAAATTGTCGCGGCGATTAAATCTCGCGCCGATCAACTGGGTGCCAGCGTGGTGGTGTCG
ATGGTAGAACGAAGCGGCGTCGAAGCCTGTAAAGCGGCGGTGCACAATCTTCTCGCGCAACGCGTCAGTG
GGCTGATCATTAACTATCCGCTGGATGACCAGGATGCCATTGCTGTGGAAGCTGCCTGCACTAATGTTCC
GGCGTTATTTCTTGATGTCTCTGACCAGACACCCATCAACAGTATTATTTTCTCCCATGAAGACGGTACG
CGACTGGGCGTGGAGCATCTGGTCGCATTGGGTCACCAGCAAATCGCGCTGTTAGCGGGCCCATTAAGTT
CTGTCTCGGCGCGTCTGCGTCTGGCTGGCTGGCATAAATATCTCACTCGCAATCAAATTCAGCCGATAGC
GGAACGGGAAGGCGACTGGAGTGCCATGTCCGGTTTTCAACAAACCATGCAAATGCTGAATGAGGGCATC
GTTCCCACTGCGATGCTGGTTGCCAACGATCAGATGGCGCTGGGCGCAATGCGCGCCATTACCGAGTCCG
GGCTGCGCGTTGGTGCGGATATCTCGGTAGTGGGATACGACGATACCGAAGACAGCTCATGTTATATCCC
GCCGTTAACCACCATCAAACAGGATTTTCGCCTGCTGGGGCAAACCAGCGTGGACCGCTTGCTGCAACTC
TCTCAGGGCCAGGCGGTGAAGGGCAATCAGCTGTTGCCCGTCTCACTGGTGAAAAGAAAAACCACCCTGG
CGCCCAATACGCAAACCGCCTCTCCCCGCGCGTTGGCCGATTCATTAATGCAGCTGGCACGACAGGTTTC
CCGACTGGAAAGCGGGCAGTGAGCGCAACGCAATTAATGTAAGTTAGCTCACTCATTAGGCACAATTCTC
ATGTTTGACAGCTTATCATCGACTGCACGGTGCACCAATGCTTCTGGCGTCAGGCAGCCATCGGAAGCTG
TGGTATGGCTGTGCAGGTCGTAAATCACTGCATAATTCGTGTCGCTCAAGGCGCACTCCCGTTCTGGATA
ATGTTTTTTGCGCCGACATCATAACGGTTCTGGCAAATATTCTGAAATGAGCTGTTGACAATTAATCATC
GGCTCGTATAATGTGTGGAATTGTGAGCGGATAACAATTTCACACAGGAAACAGCCAGTCCGTTTAGGTG
TTTTCACGAGCACTTCACCAACAAGGACCATAGATTATGAAAATCGAAGAACACCATCACCATCACCATT
CCAGCGGTAAGCTTATGTCCCCTATACTAGGTTATTGGAAAATTAAGGGCCTTGTGCAACCCACTCGACT
TCTTTTGGAATATCTTGAAGAAAAATATGAAGAGCATTTGTATGAGCGCGATGAAGGTGATAAATGGCGA
AACAAAAAGTTTGAATTGGGTTTGGAGTTTCCCAATCTTCCTTATTATATTGATGGTGATGTTAAATTAA
CACAGTCTATGGCCATCATACGTTATATAGCTGACAAGCACAACATGTTGGGTGGTTGTCCAAAAGAGCG
TGCAGAGATTTCAATGCTTGAAGGAGCGGTTTTGGATATTAGATACGGTGTTTCGAGAATTGCATATAGT
AAAGACTTTGAAACTCTCAAAGTTGATTTTCTTAGCAAGCTACCTGAAATGCTGAAAATGTTCGAAGATC
GTTTATGTCATAAAACATATTTAAATGGTGATCATGTAACCCATCCTGACTTCATGTTGTATGACGCTCT
TGATGTTGTTTTATACATGGACCCAATGTGCCTGGATGCGTTCCCAAAATTAGTTTGTTTTAAAAAACGT
ATTGAAGCTATCCCACAAATTGATAAGTACTTGAAATCCAGCAAGTATATAGCATGGCCTTTGCAGGGCT
GGCAAGCCACGTTTGGTGGTGGCGACCATCCTCCAAAATCGGATCTGGAAGTTCTGTTCCAGGGGCCCCT
GTCCAGCGGTCTGGTTCCGCGTGGTTCCGGTACCGCGGCCCAGCCGGCCATGGCCCAGGGCGCGCTGTCT
CGTGGTACTATCATGTTCAAAGTTGTCCCAGTTTACGATCCACCAGTTAACTCTCAACAGATGGACCCAG
ATATTCCATGTATGGATGCCGGTCTGCCATTTCAGAAAGGTGATATTCTGCAAATTGTTGATCAGAACGA
TGCACTGTGGTGGCAAGCACGTAAAATTTCTGATCCAGCCACCTGTGCAGGTCTGGTTCCATCTAACCAT
CTGCTGAAACGTAAAGCGGCCGCATA
[142 nt withheld, positions 2617-2758]
C
[98 nt withheld, positions 2760-2857]
AGTTTGTACTGGTGACGAAACTCAGTGTCTAGCTAGAGTGGC
[149 nt withheld, positions 2900-3048]
T
[41 nt withheld, positions 3050-3090]
T
[62 nt withheld, positions 3092-3153]
A
[35 nt withheld, positions 3155-3189]
CCTCCCTCAATCGGTTGAATGTCGCCCTTTTGTCTTTGGCGCTGGTAAACCATATGAA
[86 nt withheld, positions 3248-3333]
T
[54 nt withheld, positions 3335-3388]
CTAGCGCCGCCCTATACCTTGTCTGCCTCCCCGCGTTGCGTCGCGGTGCATGGAGCCGGGCCACCTCGAC
CTGAATGGAAGCCGGCGGCACCTCGCTAACGGATTCACCACTCCAAGAATTGGAGCCAATCAATTCTTGC
GGAGAACTGTGAATGCGCAAACCAACCCTTGGCAGAACATATCCATCGCGTCCGCCATCTCCAGCAGCCG
CACGCGGCGCATCTCGGGCAGCGTTGGGTCCTGGCCACGGGTGCGCATGATCGTGCTCCTGTCGTTGAGG
ACCCGGCTAGGCTGGCGGGGTTGCCTTACTGGTTAGCAGAATGAATCACCGATACGCGAGCGAACGTGAA
GCGACTGCTGCTGCAAAACGTCTGCGACCTGAGCAACAACATGAATGGTCTTCGGTTTCCGTGTTTCGTA
AAGTCTGGAAACGCGGAAGTCAGCGCCCTGCACCATTATGTTCCGGATCTGCATCGCAGGATGCTGCTGG
CTACCCTGTGGAACACCTACATCTGTATTAACGAAGCGCTGGCATTGACCCTGAGTGATTTTTCTCTGGT
CCCGCCGCATCCATACCGCCAGTTGTTTACCCTCACAACGTTCCAGTAACCGGGCATGTTCATCATCAGT
AACCCGTATCGTGAGCATCCTCTCTCGTTTCATCGGTATCATTACCCCCATGAACAGAAATCCCCCTTAC
ACGGAGGCATCAGTGACCAAACAGGAAAAAACCGCCCTTAACATGGCCCGCTTTATCAGAAGCCAGACAT
TAACGCTTCTGGAGAAACTCAACGAGCTGGACGCGGATGAACAGGCAGACATCTGTGAATCGCTTCACGA
CCACGCTGATGAGCTTTACCGCAGGATCCGCGAAATTGTAAGCGTTAATATTTTGTTAAAATTCGCGTTA
AATTTTTGTTAAATCAGCTCATTTTTTAACCAATAGGCCGAAATCGGCAAAATCCCTTATAAATCAAAAG
AATAGACCGAGATAGGGT
[37 nt withheld, positions 4387-4423]
AAAGAACGTGGACTCCAACGTCAAAGG
[49 nt withheld, positions 4451-4499]
T
[91 nt withheld, positions 4501-4591]
G
[124 nt withheld, positions 4593-4716]
CGCGGATCCTGCCTCGCGCGTTTCGGTGATGACGGTGAAAACCTCTGACACATGCAGCTCCCGGAGACGG
TCACAGCTTGTCTGTAAGCGGATGCCGGGAGCAGACAAGCCCGTCAGGGCGCGTCAGCGGGTGTTGGCGG
GTGTCGGGGCGCAGCCATGACCCAGTCACGTAGCGATAGCGGAGTGTATACTGGCTTAACTATGCGGCAT
CAGAGCAGATTGTACTGAGAGTGCACCATATGCGGTGTGAAATACCGCACAGATGCGTAAGGAGAAAATA
CCGCATCAGGCGCTCTTCCGCTTCCTCGCTCACTGACTCGCTGCGCTCGGTCGTTCGGCTGCGGCGAGCG
GTATCAGCTCACTCAAAGGCGGTAATACGGTTATCCACAGAATCAGGGGATAACGCAGGAAAGAACATGT
GAGCAAAAGGCCAGCAAAAGGCCAGGAACCGTAAAAAGGCCGCGTTGCTGGCGTTTTTCCATAGGCTCCG
CCCCCCTGACGAGCATCACAAAAATCGACGCTCAAGTCAGAGGTGGCGAAACCCGACAGGACTATAAAGA
TACCAGGGTTTCCCCCTGGAAGCTCCCTCGTGCGCTCTCCTGTTCCGACCCTGCCGCTTACCGGATACCT
GTCCGCCTTTCTCCCTTCGGGAAGCGTGGCGCTTTCTCATAGCTCACGCTGTAGGTATCTCAGTTCGGTG
TAGGTCGTTCGCTCCAAGCTGGGCTGTGTGCACGAACCCCCCGTTCAGCCCGACCGCTGCGCCTTATCCG
GTAACTATCGTCTTGAGTCCAACCCGGTAAGACACGACTTATCGCCACTGGCAGCAGCCACTGGTAACAG
GATTAGCAGAGCGAGGTATGTAGGCGGTGCTACAGAGTTCTTGAAGTGGTGGCCTAACTACGGCTACACT
AGAAGGACAGTATTTGGTATCTGCGCTCTGCTGAAGCCAGTTACCTTCGGAAAAAGAGTTGGTAGCTCTT
GATCCGGCAAACAAACCACCGCTGGTAGCGGTGGTTTTTTTGTTTGCAAGCAGCAGATTACGCGCAGAAA
AAAAGGATCTCAAGAAGATCCTTTGATCTTTTCTACGGGGTCTGACGCTCAGTGGAACGAAAACTCACGT
TAAGGGATTTTGGTCATGAGATTATCAAAAAGGATCTTCACCTAGATCCTTTTAAATTAAAAATGAAGTT
TTAAATCAATCTAAAGTATATATGAGTAAACTTGGTCTGACAGTTACCAATGCTTAATCAGTGAGGCACC
TATCTCAGCGATCTGTCTATTTCGTTCATCCATAGTTGCCTGACTCCCCGTCGTGTAGATAACTACGATA
CGGGAGGGCTTACCATCTGGCCCCAGTGCTGCAATGATACCGCGAGACCCACGCTCACCGGCTCCAGATT
TATCAGCAATAAACCAGCCAGCCGGAAGGGCCGAGCGCAGAAGTGGTCCTGCAACTTTATCCGCCTCCAT
CCAGTCTATTAATTGTTGCCGGGAAGCTAGAGTAAGTAGTTCGCCAGTTAATAGTTTGCGCAACGTTGTT
GCCATTGCTGCAGGCATCGTGGTGTCACGCTCGTCGTTTGGTATGGCTTCATTCAGCTCCGGTTCCCAAC
GATCAAGGCGAGTTACATGATCCCCCATGTTGTGCAAAAAAGCGGTTAGCTCCTTCGGTCCTCCGATCGT
TGTCAGAAGTAAGTTGGCCGCAGTGTTATCACTCATGGTTATGGCAGCACTGCATAATTCTCTTACTGTC
ATGCCATCCGTAAGATGCTTTTCTGTGACTGGTGAGTACTCAACCAAGTCATTCTGAGAATAGTGTATGC
GGCGACCGAGTTGCTCTTGCCCGGCGTCAACACGGGATAATACCGCGCCACATAGCAGAACTTTAAAAGT
GCTCATCATTGGAAAACGTTCTTCGGGGCGAAAACTCTCAAGGATCTTACCGCTGTTGAGATCCAGTTCG
ATGTAACCCACTCGTGCACCCAACTGATCTTCAGCATCTTTTACTTTCACCAGCGTTTCTGGGTGAGCAA
AAACAGGAAGGCAAAATGCCGCAAAAAAGGGAATAAGGGCGACACGGAAATGTTGAATACTCATACTCTT
CCTTTTTCAATATTATTGAAGCATTTATCAGGGTTATTGTCTCATGAGCGGATACATATTTGAATGTATT
TAGAAAAATAAACAAATAGGGGTTCCGCGCACATTTCCCCGAAAAGTGCCACCTGACGTCTAAGAAACCA
TTATTATCATGACATT
Features (pLannotate 1.2.2; 21 found; start..end, strand, type, name):
     52..129     +  promoter       lacIq promoter: lacI (mutant); In the lacIq allele, a single base change in the promoter boosts expression of the lacI gene about 10-fold.
    130..1212    +  CDS            lacI: lac repressor; lacI; The lac repressor binds to the lac operator to inhibit transcription in E. coli. This inhibition can be relieved by adding lactose or isopropyl-β-D-thiogalactopyranoside (IPTG).
   1225..1246    +  protein_bind   CAP binding site: CAP binding activates transcription in the presence of cAMP. E. coli catabolite activator protein
   1265..1282    +  promoter       tet promoter (fragment): E. coli promoter for tetracycline efflux protein gene
   1455..1483    +  promoter       tac promoter: strong E. coli promoter; hybrid between the trp and lac UV5 promoters
   1491..1507    +  protein_bind   lac operator: The lac repressor binds to the lac operator to inhibit transcription in E. coli. This inhibition can be relieved by adding lactose or isopropyl-β-D-thiogalactopyranoside (IPTG). lac repressor encoded by lacI
   1592..1609    +  CDS            6xHis: 6xHis affinity tag
   1625..2278    +  CDS            GST26_SCHJA: Experimental evidence at protein level: Swiss-Prot protein existence level 1. GST isoenzymes appear to play a central role in the parasite detoxification system. Other functions are also suspected including a role in increasing the solubility of haematin in the parasite gut. From Schistosoma japonicum (Blood fluke).
   2372..2605    +  CDS            Mpp4 (fragment): MPP4_RAT - Also known as Dlg6. Experimental evidence at protein level: Swiss-Prot protein existence level 1. May play a role in retinal photoreceptors development. From Rattus norvegicus (Rat).
   2621..2668    +  terminator     fd terminator (sequence withheld): central terminator from bacteriophage fd (Otsuka and Kunisawa, 1982)
   2673..2885    +  CDS            M13 gene III (fragment) (sequence partly withheld): pIII; III; minor coat protein
   2900..3370    +  CDS            M13 gene III (fragment) (sequence partly withheld): pIII; III; minor coat protein
   3392..3462    +  CDS            TcR (fragment): tetracycline efflux protein; tet; confers resistance to tetracycline
   3704..4084    -  CDS            YPB1_ECOLX: Protein predicted: Swiss-Prot protein existence level 4. From Escherichia coli.
   4101..4252    +  CDS            rop (fragment): Rop protein, which maintains plasmids at low copy number; rop
   4288..4716    -  rep_origin     f1 ori (sequence partly withheld): f1 bacteriophage origin of replication; arrow indicates direction of (+) strand synthesis
   4725..4764    +  CDS            rop (fragment): Rop protein, which maintains plasmids at low copy number; rop
   4866..5006    +  misc_feature   bom: basis of mobility region from pBR322
   5192..5779    -  rep_origin     ori: high-copy-number ColE1/pMB1/pBR322/pUC origin of replication
   5950..6810    -  CDS            AmpR: β-lactamase; bla; confers resistance to ampicillin, carbenicillin, and related antibiotics
   6811..6915    -  promoter       AmpR promoter: bla
