[The description below was written by a language model from this plasmid's Addgene catalogue record and pLannotate feature annotations shown in this document.]
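Description:
pHH0103_MPP4-1/1-IS3/3 is a bacterial expression plasmid (about 7 kb) built on the pHH0103 backbone for producing and purifying a human SH3 domain fragment of MPP4 (also called DLG6 or ALS2CR5) in E. coli. The 281 bp insert was cloned between SfiI and NotI sites. The annotation software matched this region to the rat Mpp4 orthologue, but the catalogue lists the species as human. Sequencing by the repository found an S235Y substitution in the MPP4 translation relative to the reference protein.

The feature table shows the MPP4 fragment downstream of a 6xHis tag and Schistosoma japonicum glutathione S-transferase, an arrangement consistent with an N-terminally His- and GST-tagged fusion that allows affinity capture on nickel or glutathione resins. Transcription is driven by the strong hybrid tac promoter with an adjacent lac operator. The plasmid carries its own lacI gene under the up-mutated lacIq promoter, so expression is tightly repressed until induced with IPTG. A bacteriophage fd terminator follows the insert. Downstream lie fragments of M13 gene III, which appear to be leftovers of a phage-display phagemid ancestry rather than part of the expressed product, although the record does not say so. Fragments of the tetracycline resistance gene and its promoter are likewise non-functional remnants.

The plasmid replicates from a ColE1/pMB1-type origin with the pBR322 bom region. The rop gene appears only as fragments interrupted by an f1 origin, and the catalogue describes the plasmid as low copy. Selection is by ampicillin through β-lactamase. The construct belongs to a collection used to survey the binding specificities of the human SH3 domain family.
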