Addgene plasmid #91519: pHH0103_MPP4-1/1-IS3/3
Purpose: Protein expression and purification of human SH3 domain construct MPP4-1/1-IS3/3
Depositing lab: Sachdev Sidhu. Depositing organization: University of Toronto. Publication: Comprehensive Analysis of the Human SH3 Domain Family Reveals a Wide Variety of Non-canonical Specificities. Teyra J, Huang H, Jain S, Guan X, Dong A, Liu Y, Tempel W, Min J, Tong Y, Kim PM, Bader GD, Sidhu SS. Structure. 2017 Oct 3;25(10):1598-1610.e3. doi: 10.1016/j.str.2017.07.017. Epub 2017 Sep 7. PubMed 28890361.
Backbone
  Vector backbone: pHH0103
  Vector type: Bacterial Expression
Growth in bacteria
  Bacterial resistance: Ampicillin, 100 μg/mL
  Growth temperature: 37°C
  Growth strain: DH5alpha
  Copy number: Low Copy
Gene/Insert
  Gene/Insert name: MPP4-1/1-IS3/3
  Species: H. sapiens (human)
  Insert size (bp): 281
  Entrez Gene: MPP4 (a.k.a. ALS2CR5, DLG6)
  Cloning method: Restriction Enzyme; 5′ cloning site Sfi1 (unknown if destroyed); 3′ cloning site Not1 (unknown if destroyed)
Terms and licenses: Academic/Nonprofit Terms; Industry Terms: Not Available to Industry
Depositor comments: Addgene NGS results found S235Y within the MPP4 translation compared to EAW70288.1
How to cite: pHH0103_MPP4-1/1-IS3/3 was a gift from Sachdev Sidhu (Addgene plasmid # 91519 ; http://n2t.net/addgene:91519 ; RRID:Addgene_91519)
