>Addgene plasmid #91519 | pHH0103_MPP4-1/1-IS3/3 | depositor partial sequence | sequence record 176007 | insert sequence
GGTACCGAATTCGGATCCGCGCGCTGTCTCGTGGTACTATCATGTTCAAAGTTGTCCCAGTTTCCGATCC
ACCAGTTAACTCTCAACAGATGGACCCAGATATTCCATGTATGGATGCCGGTCTGCCATTTCAGAAAGGT
GATATTCTGCAAATTGTTGATCAGAACGATGCACTGTGGTGGCAAGCACGTAAAATTTCTGATCCAGCCA
CCTGTGCAGGTCTGGTTCCATCTAACCATCTGCTGAAACGTAAAGCGGCCGCTAGCTAAGTCGACGAGCT
C
